>Addgene plasmid #42198 | pTorPE-GR-GECO1.1 | depositor partial sequence | sequence record 56999 | GR-GECO1.1
CGTCGTAAGTGGAATAAGACAGGTCACGCGGTCAGAGCTATAGGTCGGCTGAGCTCACCCCCTGGGTACA
GCACAGAGAAGATCTACGTGCGGGACGGTGAGCTGAAGGGCGACGTGAAGATGAAGCTGCTGCTGAAGGG
CGGCGGCCACTATCGCTGCGACTTCCGCACCACCTACAAGGTCAAGCAGAAGGCCGTAAAGCTGCCCGAC
TACCACTTCGTGGACCACCGCATCGAGATCCTGAGCCACGACGAGGACTACAACAAGGTGAAGCTGTACG
AGCATGCCGTGGCCCGCCACTCCGCCGACAGCGTGGACGAGCTGTACAAGGGTGGCAGCGGCGGCATTGT
GAGCAAGGGCGAGGAGACCATTATGAGCGTGATCAAGCCTGACATGAAGATCAAGCTGCGCATGGAGGGC
AACGTGAACGGCCACGCCTTCGTGATCGAGGGCGAGGGCAGCGGCAAGCCCTTCAAAGGCATCCAGACAA
TTGATTTGGAGGTGAAGGAGGGCGCCCCGCTGCCCTTCGCCTACGACATCCTGACCACCGCCTTCCACTA
CGGCAACCGCGTGTTCACTAAGTACCCCGAGGACATCCCTGACTACTTCAAGCGGAGCTTCCCCGAGGGC
TACAGCTGGGAGCGCAGCATGACCTACGAGGACGGCGGCATCTGCATCGCCACCAACAACATCACAATGG
AGGGGGACACCTTCATCAACAAGATCCACTTCATGGGCACGAACTTCCCCCCCAACGGCCCCGTGATGCA
GAAGAGGACCGTGGGCTGGGAACCTGTTACGGACCAACTGACTGAAGAGCAGATCGCAGAGTTTAAAGAG
GCTTTCTCCCTATTTGACAAGGACGGAGATGGGACGATAACAACCGAGGAGCTGGGGACGGTGATGCGGT
CTCTGGGGCAGAACCCCACAGAAGCAGAGCTGCAGGACATGATCAATGAAGTAGATGCCGACGGTGACGG
CACAATCGACTTCCCTGAGTTCCTGACGATGATGGCAAGAAAAATGTGGGGTACAGACAGTGAAGAGGAG
ATTAGAGAAGCGTTTCGTGTGTTTGATAAGGACGGGAATGGCTACATCGGCGCGGCAGAGCTTCGCCACG
TGATGGCAAACCTCGGAGAGAAGTTAGCAGATGAAGAGGTTGATGAAATAATCAGGGAAGCAGACATCGA
TGGGGATGGTCAGGTAAGCTACGAAGAGTTTGTACAAATGATGACAGCAAAG
