>Addgene plasmid #42198 | pTorPE-GR-GECO1.1 | addgene partial sequence | sequence record 57624 | pBAD-Fwd
TTTTTATCGCAACTCTCTACTGTTTCTCCATACCCGTTTTTTGGGCTAACAGGAGGAATTAACCATGGGT
TTAAAGAGGAGAAAGGTCATGAACAATAACGATCTCTTTCAGGCATCACGTCGGCGTTTTCTGGCACAAC
TCGGCAGCTTAACCGACGCCGGGACGCTGGGGCCGTCATTGTTAACGCCGCGACGTGCGACTGCGGCGCA
AGCGGCGACTGACGCTTCTAGAGGTTCTCATCATCATCATCATCATGGTATGGCTAGCATGACTGGTGGA
CAGCAAATGGGTCGGGATCTGTACGACGATGATGACAAGGACCCCACCACAACGGACGACTCATCACGTC
GTAAGTGGAATAAGACAGGTCACGCGGTCAGAGCTATAGGTCGGCTGAGCTCACCCCCTGGGTACAGCAC
AGAGAAGATCTACGTGCGGGACGGTGAGCTGAAGGGCGACGTGAAGATGAAGCTGCTGCTGAAGGGCGGC
GGCCACTATCGCTGCGACTTCCGCACCACCTACAAGGTCAAGCAGAAGGCCGTAAAGCTGCCCGACTACC
ACTTCGTGGACCACCGCATCGAGATCCTGAGCCACGACGAGGACTACAACAAGGTGAAGCTGTACGAGCA
TGCCGTGGCCCGCCACTCCGCCGACAGCGTGGACGAGCTGTACAAGGGTGGCAGCGGCGGCATTGTGAGC
AAGGGCGAGGAGACCATTATGAGCGTGATCAAGCCTGACATGAAGATCAAGCTGCGCATGGAGGGCAACG
TGAACGGCCACGCCTTCGTGATCGAGGGCGAGGGCAGCGGCAAGCCCTTCAAAGGCATCCAGACAATTGA
TTTGGAGGTGAAGGAGGGCGCCCCGCTGC
