>Addgene plasmid #42198 | pTorPE-GR-GECO1.1 | addgene partial sequence | sequence record 57626 | pBAD-rev
GCCAGCTTTACTTTGCTGTCATCATTTGTACAAACTCTTCGTAGCTTACCTGACCATCCCCATCGATGTC
TGCTTCCCTGATTATTTCATCAACCTCTTCATCTGCTAACTTCTCTCCGAGGTTTGCCATCACGTGGCGA
AGCTCTGCCGCGCCGATGTAGCCATTCCCGTCCTTATCAAACACACGAAACGCTTCTCTAATCTCCTCTT
CACTGTCTGTACCCCACATTTTTCTTGCCATCATCGTCAGGAACTCAGGGAAGTCGATTGTGCCGTCACC
GTCGGCATCTACTTCATTGATCATGTCCTGCAGCTCTGCTTCTGTGGGGTTCTGCCCCAGAGACCGCATC
ACCGTCCCCAGCTCCTCGGTTGTTATCGTCCCATCTCCGTCCTTGTCAAATAGGGAGAAAGCCTCTTTAA
ACTCTGCGATCTGCTCTTCAGTCAGTTGGTCCGTAACAGGTTCCCAGCCCACGGTCCTCTTCTGCATCAC
GGGGCCGTTGGGGGGGAAGTTCGTGCCCATGAAGTGGATCTTGTTGATGAAGGTGTCCCCCTCCATTGTG
ATGTTGTTGGTGGCGATGCAGATGCCGCCGTCCTCGTAGGTCATGCTGCGCTCCCAGCTGTAGCCCTCGG
GGAAGCTCCGCTTGAAGTAGTCAGGGATGTCCTCGGGGTACTTAGTGAACACGCGGTTGCCGTAGTGGAA
GGCGGTGGTCAGGATGTCGT
