[The description below was written by a language model from this plasmid's Addgene catalogue record.]
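Description:
pTorPE-GR-GECO1.1 is a bacterial expression plasmid of about 5.3 kb that carries GR-GECO1.1, a synthetic, genetically encoded Ca2+ indicator that can be photoconverted from green to red fluorescence. The backbone, pTorPE, is a TorA protein export vector derived from the arabinose-inducible pBAD/His B plasmid. It was originally made by inserting a fragment encoding TorA-6×His-GCaMP3-SsrA into that vector. In this construct the roughly 1.25 kb GR-GECO1.1 coding sequence sits between XbaI and HindIII sites, both of which are retained. It lies downstream of a backbone-encoded N-terminal 6×His tag, which allows affinity purification. The plasmid is selected with ampicillin, is recorded as low copy, and is propagated in E. coli. No feature table is provided, so the replication origin and other backbone elements are not itemised in the record.

Expression is driven by the araBAD promoter, which gives arabinose-dependent control of the fusion protein. In general terms, the TorA leader is a twin-arginine translocation signal that directs folded proteins to the periplasm, and an SsrA tag marks protein that stays in the cytoplasm for degradation. Together these features suit an export design in which the indicator can be exposed to altered Ca2+ conditions in bacterial colonies during screening. However, the record does not say whether the SsrA tag is retained after GR-GECO1.1 was substituted into the vector. The record associates the construct with work on highlightable Ca2+ indicators for live-cell imaging, and it is suited to bacterial production, purification and characterisation of the sensor, or to serving as a template for further engineering.
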