Addgene plasmid #42198: pTorPE-GR-GECO1.1
Depositing lab: Robert Campbell. Depositing organization: University of Alberta. Publication: Highlightable Ca(2+) Indicators for Live Cell Imaging. Hoi H, Matsuda T, Nagai T, Campbell RE. J Am Chem Soc. 2012 Dec 26. 10.1021/ja310184a PubMed 23256581.
Backbone
  Vector backbone: pTorPE
  Backbone manufacturer: Invitrogen
  Backbone size w/o insert (bp): 4100
  Total vector size (bp): 5300
  Modifications to backbone: The TorA protein export plasmid (pTorPE) was constructed by inserting a digested DNA fragment encoding TorA-6×His-GCaMP3-SsrA into the NcoI/HindII sites of pBAD/His B (Invitrogen).
  Vector type: Bacterial Expression
Growth in bacteria
  Bacterial resistance: Ampicillin, 100 μg/mL
  Growth temperature: 37°C
  Growth strain: DH10B
  Copy number: Low Copy
Gene/Insert
  Gene/Insert name: GR-GECO1.1 (alt name: green-to-red photoconvertible Ca2+ indicator)
  Species: Synthetic
  Insert size (bp): 1245
  Promoter: araBAD
  Tag / fusion protein: 6His (N terminal on backbone)
  Cloning method: Restriction Enzyme; 5′ cloning site XbaI (not destroyed); 3′ cloning site HindIII (not destroyed)
  Sequencing primers: 5′ ATGCCATAGCATTTTTATCC; 3′ GATTTAATCTGTATCAGG
Terms and licenses: Academic/Nonprofit Terms; Industry Terms: Not Available to Industry
How to cite: pTorPE-GR-GECO1.1 was a gift from Robert Campbell (Addgene plasmid # 42198 ; http://n2t.net/addgene:42198 ; RRID:Addgene_42198)
